>Addgene plasmid #162080 | pEpicVector3G_Puro-T2A-EGFP-VSVg-StrepTagII-HA | addgene full sequence | sequence record 318135 | Addgene NGS Result
GGCTCCGGTGCCCGTCAGTGGGCAGAGCGCACATCGCCCACAGTCCCCGAGAAGTTGGGGGGAGGGGTCG
GCAATTGAACCGGTGCCTAGAGAAGGTGGCGCGGGGTAAACTGGGAAAGTGATGTCGTGTACTGGCTCCG
CCTTTTTCCCGAGGGTGGGGGAGAACCGTATATAAGTGCAGTAGTCGCCGTGAACGTTCTTTTTCGCAAC
GGGTTTGCCGCCAGAACACAGGTAAGTGCCGTGTGTGGTTCCCGCGGGCCTGGCCTCTTTACGGGTTATG
GCCCTTGCGTGCCTTGAATTACTTCCACCTGGCTGCAGTACGTGATTCTTGATCCCGAGCTTCGGGTTGG
AAGTGGGTGGGAGAGTTCGAGGCCTTGCGCTTAAGGAGCCCCTTCGCCTCGTGCTTGAGTTGAGGCCTGG
CCTGGGCGCTGGGGCCGCCGCGTGCGAATCTGGTGGCACCTTCGCGCCTGTCTCGCTGCTTTCGATAAGT
CTCTAGCCATTTAAAATTTTTGATGACCTGCTGCGACGCTTTTTTTCTGGCAAGATAGTCTTGTAAATGC
GGGCCAAGATCTGCACACTGGTATTTCGGTTTTTGGGGCCGCGGGCGGCGACGGGGCCCGTGCGTCCCAG
CGCACATGTTCGGCGAGGCGGGGCCTGCGAGCGCGGCCACCGAGAATCGGACGGGGGTAGTCTCAAGCTG
GCCGGCCTGCTCTGGTGCCTGGTCTCGCGCCGCCGTGTATCGCCCCGCCCTGGGCGGCAAGGCTGGCCCG
GTCGGCACCAGTTGCGTGAGCGGAAAGATGGCCGCTTCCCGGCCCTGCTGCAGGGAGCTCAAAATGGAGG
ACGCGGCGCTCGGGAGAGCGGGCGGGTGAGTCACCCACACAAAGGAAAAGGGCCTTTCCGTCCTCAGCCG
TCGCTTCATGTGACTCCACGGAGTACCGGGCGCCGTCCAGGCACCTCGATTAGTTCTCGAGCTTTTGGAG
TACGTCGTCTTTAGGTTGGGGGGAGGGGTTTTATGCGATGGAGTTTCCCCACACTGAGTGGGTGGAGACT
GAAGTTAGGCCAGCTTGGCACTTGATGTAATTCTCCTTGGAATTTGCCCTTTTTGAGTTTGGATCTTGGT
TCATTCTCAAGCCTCAGACAGTGGTTCAAAGTTTTTTTCTTCCATTTCAGGTGTCGTGACAAGTTTGTAC
AAAAAAGCAGGCTGCCACCATGACCGAGTACAAGCCCACGGTGCGCCTCGCCACCCGCGACGACGTCCCC
AGGGCCGTACGCACCCTCGCCGCCGCGTTCGCCGACTACCCCGCCACGCGCCACACCGTCGATCCGGACC
GCCACATCGAGCGGGTCACCGAGCTGCAAGAACTCTTCCTCACGCGCGTCGGGCTCGACATCGGCAAGGT
GTGGGTCGCGGACGACGGCGCCGCGGTGGCGGTCTGGACCACGCCGGAGAGCGTCGAAGCGGGGGCGGTG
TTCGCCGAGATCGGCCCGCGCATGGCCGAGTTGAGCGGTTCCCGGCTGGCCGCGCAGCAACAGATGGAAG
GCCTCCTGGCGCCGCACCGGCCCAAGGAGCCCGCGTGGTTCCTGGCCACCGTCGGCGTCTCGCCCGACCA
CCAGGGCAAGGGTCTGGGCAGCGCCGTCGTGCTCCCCGGAGTGGAGGCGGCCGAGCGCGCCGGGGTGCCC
GCCTTCCTGGAGACCTCCGCGCCCCGCAACCTCCCCTTCTACGAGCGGCTCGGCTTCACCGTCACCGCCG
ACGTCGAGGTGCCCGAAGGACCGCGCACCTGGTGCATGACCCGCAAGCCCGGTGCCGGAAGCGGAGAGGG
CAGGGGAAGTCTTCTAACATGCGGGGACGTGGAGGAAAATCCCGGCCCCATGGTGAGCAAGGGCGAGGAG
CTGTTCACCGGGGTGGTGCCCATCCTGGTCGAGCTGGACGGCGACGTAAACGGCCACAAGTTCAGCGTGT
CCGGCGAGGGCGAGGGCGATGCCACCTACGGCAAGCTGACCCTGAAGTTCATCTGCACCACCGGCAAGCT
GCCCGTGCCCTGGCCCACCCTCGTGACCACCCTGACCTACGGCGTGCAGTGCTTCAGCCGCTACCCCGAC
CACATGAAGCAGCACGACTTCTTCAAGTCCGCCATGCCCGAAGGCTACGTCCAGGAGCGCACCATCTTCT
TCAAGGACGACGGCAACTACAAGACCCGCGCCGAGGTGAAGTTCGAGGGCGACACCCTGGTGAACCGCAT
CGAGCTGAAGGGCATCGACTTCAAGGAGGACGGCAACATCCTGGGGCACAAGCTGGAGTACAACTACAAC
AGCCACAACGTCTATATCATGGCCGACAAGCAGAAGAACGGCATCAAGGTGAACTTCAAGATCCGCCACA
ACATCGAGGACGGCAGCGTGCAGCTCGCCGACCACTACCAGCAGAACACCCCCATCGGCGACGGCCCCGT
GCTGCTGCCCGACAACCACTACCTGAGCACCCAGTCCGCCCTGAGCAAAGACCCCAACGAGAAGCGCGAT
CACATGGTCCTGCTGGAGTTCGTGACCGCCGCCGGGATCACTCTCGGCATGGACGAGCTGTACAAGGGTG
GCAGCGGCGGCGGCGGCTCTGGCGGCTACACCGACATCGAGATGAATCGTCTGGGCAAGAACTGGAGCCA
CCCCCAGTTCGAGAAGTACCCCTACGACGTGCCCGACTACGCCTAAACCCAGCTTTCTTGTACAAAGTGG
TGATAATCGAATTCCGATAATCAACCTCTGGATTACAAAATTTGTGAAAGATTGACTGGTATTCTTAACT
ATGTTGCTCCTTTTACGCTATGTGGATACGCTGCTTTAATGCCTTTGTATCATGCTATTGCTTCCCGTAT
GGCTTTCATTTTCTCCTCCTTGTATAAATCCTGGTTGCTGTCTCTTTATGAGGAGTTGTGGCCCGTTGTC
AGGCAACGTGGCGTGGTGTGCACTGTGTTTGCTGACGCAACCCCCACTGGTTGGGGCATTGCCACCACCT
GTCAGCTCCTTTCCGGGACTTTCGCTTTCCCCCTCCCTATTGCCACGGCGGAACTCATCGCCGCCTGCCT
TGCCCGCTGCTGGACAGGGGCTCGGCTGTTGGGCACTGACAATTCCGTGGTGTTGTCGGGGAAGCTGACG
TCCTTTCCATGGCTGCTCGCCTGTGTTGCCACCTGGATTCTGCGCGGGACGTCCTTCTGCTACGTCCCTT
CGGCCCTCAATCCAGCGGACCTTCCTTCCCGCGGCCTGCTGCCGGCTCTGCGGCCTCTTCCGCGTCTTCG
CCTTCGCCCTCAGACGAGTCGGATCTCCCTTTGGGCCGCCTCCCCGCATCGGGAATTCCCGCGGTTCGCT
TTAAGACCAATGACTTACAAGGCAGCTGTAGATCTTAGCCACTTTTTAAAAGAAAAGGGGGGACTGGAAG
GGCTAATTCACTCCCAACGAAGACAAGATCTGCTTTTTGCTTGTACTGGGTCTCTCTGGTTAGACCAGAT
CTGAGCCTGGGAGCTCTCTGGCTAACTAGGGAACCCACTGCTTAAGCCTCAATAAAGCTTGCCTTGAGTG
CTTCAAGTAGTGTGTGCCCGTCTGTTGTGTGACTCTGGTAACTAGAGATCCCTCAGACCCTTTTAGTCAG
TGTGGAAAATCTCTAGCAGTAGTAGTTCATGTCATCTTATTATTCAGTATTTATAACTTGCAAAGAAATG
AATATCAGAGAGTGAGAGGAACTTGTTTATTGCAGCTTATAATGGTTACAAATAAAGCAATAGCATCACA
AATTTCACAAATAAAGCATTTTTTTCACTGCATTCTAGTTGTGGTTTGTCCAAACTCATCAATGTATCTT
ATCATGTCTGGCTCTAGCTATCCCGCCCCTAACTCCGCCCATCCCGCCCCTAACTCCGCCCAGTTCCGCC
CATTCTCCGCCCCATGGCTGACTAATTTTTTTTATTTATGCAGAGGCCGAGGCCGCCTCGGCCTCTGAGC
TATTCCAGAAGTAGTGAGGAGGCTTTTTTGGAGGCCTAGGGACGTACCCAATTCGCCCTATAGTGAGTCG
TATTACGCGCGCTCACTGGCCGTCGTTTTACAACGTCGTGACTGGGAAAACCCTGGCGTTACCCAACTTA
ATCGCCTTGCAGCACATCCCCCTTTCGCCAGCTGGCGTAATAGCGAAGAGGCCCGCACCGATCGCCCTTC
CCAACAGTTGCGCAGCCTGAATGGCGAATGGG
[124 nt withheld, positions 4233-4356]
C
[91 nt withheld, positions 4358-4448]
A
[49 nt withheld, positions 4450-4498]
CCTTTGACGTTGGAGTCCACGTTCTTT
[37 nt withheld, positions 4526-4562]
ACCCTATCTCGGTCTATTCTTTTGATTTATAAGGGATTTTGCCGATTTCGGCCTATTGGTTAAAAAATGA
GCTGATTTAACAAAAATTTAACGCGAATTTTAACAAAATATTAACGCTTACAATTTAGGTGGCACTTTTC
GGGGAAATGTGCGCGGAACCCCTATTTGTTTATTTTTCTAAATACATTCAAATATGTATCCGCTCATGAG
ACAATAACCCTGATAAATGCTTCAATAATATTGAAAAAGGAAGAGTATGAGTATTCAACATTTCCGTGTC
GCCCTTATTCCCTTTTTTGCGGCATTTTGCCTTCCTGTTTTTGCTCACCCAGAAACGCTGGTGAAAGTAA
AAGATGCTGAAGATCAGTTGGGTGCACGAGTGGGTTACATCGAACTGGATCTCAACAGCGGTAAGATCCT
TGAGAGTTTTCGCCCCGAAGAACGTTTTCCAATGATGAGCACTTTTAAAGTTCTGCTATGTGGCGCGGTA
TTATCCCGTATTGACGCCGGGCAAGAGCAACTCGGTCGCCGCATACACTATTCTCAGAATGACTTGGTTG
AGTACTCACCAGTCACAGAAAAGCATCTTACGGATGGCATGACAGTAAGAGAATTATGCAGTGCTGCCAT
AACCATGAGTGATAACACTGCGGCCAACTTACTTCTGACAACGATCGGAGGACCGAAGGAGCTAACCGCT
TTTTTGCACAACATGGGGGATCATGTAACTCGCCTTGATCGTTGGGAACCGGAGCTGAATGAAGCCATAC
CAAACGACGAGCGTGACACCACGATGCCTGTAGCAATGGCAACAACGTTGCGCAAACTATTAACTGGCGA
ACTACTTACTCTAGCTTCCCGGCAACAATTAATAGACTGGATGGAGGCGGATAAAGTTGCAGGACCACTT
CTGCGCTCGGCCCTTCCGGCTGGCTGGTTTATTGCTGATAAATCTGGAGCCGGTGAGCGTGGGTCTCGCG
GTATCATTGCAGCACTGGGGCCAGATGGTAAGCCCTCCCGTATCGTAGTTATCTACACGACGGGGAGTCA
GGCAACTATGGATGAACGAAATAGACAGATCGCTGAGATAGGTGCCTCACTGATTAAGCATTGGTAACTG
TCAGACCAAGTTTACTCATATATACTTTAGATTGATTTAAAACTTCATTTTTAATTTAAAAGGATCTAGG
TGAAGATCCTTTTTGATAATCTCATGACCAAAATCCCTTAACGTGAGTTTTCGTTCCACTGAGCGTCAGA
CCCCGTAGAAAAGATCAAAGGATCTTCTTGAGATCCTTTTTTTCTGCGCGTAATCTGCTGCTTGCAAACA
AAAAAACCACCGCTACCAGCGGTGGTTTGTTTGCCGGATCAAGAGCTACCAACTCTTTTTCCGAAGGTAA
CTGGCTTCAGCAGAGCGCAGATACCAAATACTGTTCTTCTAGTGTAGCCGTAGTTAGGCCACCACTTCAA
GAACTCTGTAGCACCGCCTACATACCTCGCTCTGCTAATCCTGTTACCAGTGGCTGCTGCCAGTGGCGAT
AAGTCGTGTCTTACCGGGTTGGACTCAAGACGATAGTTACCGGATAAGGCGCAGCGGTCGGGCTGAACGG
GGGGTTCGTGCACACAGCCCAGCTTGGAGCGAACGACCTACACCGAACTGAGATACCTACAGCGTGAGCT
ATGAGAAAGCGCCACGCTTCCCGAAGAGAGAAAGGCGGACAGGTATCCGGTAAGCGGCAGGGTCGGAACA
GGAGAGCGCACGAGGGAGCTTCCAGGGGGAAACGCCTGGTATCTTTATAGTCCTGTCGGGTTTCGCCACC
TCTGACTTGAGCGTCGATTTTTGTGATGCTCGTCAGGGGGGCGGAGCCTATGGAAAAACGCCAGCAACGC
GGCCTTTTTACGGTTCCTGGCCTTTTGCTGGCCTTTTGCTCACATGTTCTTTCCTGCGTTATCCCCTGAT
TCTGTGGATAACCGTATTACCGCCTTTGAGTGAGCTGATACCGCTCGCCGCAGCCGAACGACCGAGCGCA
GCGAGTCAGTGAGCGAGGAAGCGGAAGAGCGCCCAATACGCAAACCGCCTCTCCCCGCGCGTTGGCCGAT
TCATTAATGCAGCTGGCACGACAGGTTTCCCGACTGGAAAGCGGGCAGTGAGCGCAACGCAATTAATGTG
AGTTAGCTCACTCATTAGGCACCCCAGGCTTTACACTTTATGCTTCCGGCTCGTATGTTGTGTGGAATTG
TGAGCGGATAACAATTTCACACAGGAAACAGCTATGACCATGATTACGCCAAGCGCGCAATTAACCCTCA
CTAAAGGGAACAAAAGCTGGAGCTGCAAGCTTAATGTAGTCTTATGCAATACTCTTGTAGTCTTGCAACA
TGGTAACGATGAGTTAGCAACATGCCTTACAAGGAGAGAAAAAGCACCGTGCATGCCGATTGGTGGAAGT
AAGGTGGTACGATCGTGCCTTATTAGGAAGGCAACAGACGGGTCTGACATGGATTGGACGAACCACTGAA
TTGCCGCATTGCAGAGATATTGTATTTAAGTGCCTAGCTCGATACATAAACGGGTCTCTCTGGTTAGACC
AGATCTGAGCCTGGGAGCTCTCTGGCTAACTAGGGAACCCACTGCTTAAGCCTCAATAAAGCTTGCCTTG
AGTGCTTCAAGTAGTGTGTGCCCGTCTGTTGTGTGACTCTGGTAACTAGAGATCCCTCAGACCCTTTTAG
TCAGTGTGGAAAATCTCTAGCAGTGGCGCCCGAACAGGGACTTGAAAGCGAAAGGGAAACCAGAGGAGCT
CTCTCGACGCAGGACTCGGCTTGCTGAAGCGCGCACGGCAAGAGGCGAGGGGCGGCGACTGGTGAGTACG
CCAAAAATTTTGACTAGCGGAGGCTAGAAGGAGAGAGATGGGTGCGAGAGCGTCAGTATTAAGCGGGGGA
GAATTAGATCGCGATGGGAAAAAATTCGGTTAAGGCCAGGGGGAAAGAAAAAATATAAATTAAAACATAT
AGTATGGGCAAGCAGGGAGCTAGAACGATTCGCAGTTAATCCTGGCCTGTTAGAAACATCAGAAGGCTGT
AGACAAATACTGGGACAGCTACAACCATCCCTTCAGACAGGATCAGAAGAACTTAGATCATTATATAATA
CAGTAGCAACCCTCTATTGTGTGCATCAAAGGATAGAGATAAAAGACACCAAGGAAGCTTTAGACAAGAT
AGAGGAAGAGCAAAACAAAAGTAAGACCACCGCACAGCAAGCGGCCGCTGATCTTCAGACCTGGAGGAGG
AGATATGAGGGACAATTGGAGAAGTGAATTATATAAATATAAAGTAGTAAAAATTGAACCATTAGGAGTA
GCACCCACCAAGGCAAAGAGAAGAGTGGTGCAGAGAGAAAAAAGAGCAGTGGGAATAGGAGCTTTGTTCC
TTGGGTTCTTGGGAGCAGCAGGAAGCACTATGGGCGCAGCGTCAATGACGCTGACGGTACAGGCCAGACA
ATTATTGTCTGGTATAGTGCAGCAGCAGAACAATTTGCTGAGGGCTATTGAGGCGCAACAGCATCTGTTG
CAACTCACAGTCTGGGGCATCAAGCAGCTCCAGGCAAGAATCCTGGCTGTGGAAAGATACCTAAAGGATC
AACAGCTCCTGGGGATTTGGGGTTGCTCTGGAAAACTCATTTGCACCACTGCTGTGCCTTGGAATGCTAG
TTGGAGTAATAAATCTCTGGAACAGATTTGGAATCACACGACCTGGATGGAGTGGGACAGAGAAATTAAC
AATTACACAAGCTTAATACACTCCTTAATTGAAGAATCGCAAAACCAGCAAGAAAAGAATGAACAAGAAT
TATTGGAATTAGATAAATGGGCAAGTTTGTGGAATTGGTTTAACATAACAAATTGGCTGTGGTATATAAA
ATTATTCATAATGATAGTAGGAGGCTTGGTAGGTTTAAGAATAGTTTTTGCTGTACTTTCTATAGTGAAT
AGAGTTAGGCAGGGATATTCACCATTATCGTTTCAGACCCACCTCCCAACCCCGAGGGGACCCGACAGGC
CCGAAGGAATAGAAGAAGAAGGTGGAGAGAGAGACAGAGACAGATCCATTCGATTAGTGAACGGATCTCG
ACGGTATCGCTAGCTTTTAAAAGAAAAGGGGGGATTGGGGGGTACAGTGCAGGGGAAAGAATAGTAGACA
TAATAGCAACAGACATACAAACTAAAGAATTACAAAAACAAATTACAAAAATTCAAAATTTTACTAGTGA
TTATCGGATCAACTTTGTATAGAAAAGTTG
Features (pLannotate 1.2.2; 32 found; start..end, strand, type, name):
     20..231     +  promoter       EF-1α core promoter: core promoter for human elongation factor EF-1α
    232..341     +  intron         EF-1α intron A (fragment): intron upstream of the start codon of human EF-1α
    967..1170    +  intron         EF-1α intron A: truncated intron upstream of the start codon of human EF-1α
   1179..1203    +  protein_bind   attB1: mutant version of attB; recombination site for the Gateway® BP reaction BP Clonase™
   1210..1806    +  CDS            PuroR (fragment): puromycin N-acetyltransferase; pac from Streptomyces; confers resistance to puromycin
   1816..1869    +  CDS            T2A: 2A peptide from Thosea asigna virus capsid protein Eukaryotic ribosomes fail to insert a peptide bond between the Gly and Pro residues, yielding separate polypeptides.
   1870..2586    +  CDS            EGFP: EGFP is a basic (constitutively fluorescent) green fluorescent protein published in 1996, derived from Aequorea victoria. It is reported to be a rapidly-maturing weak dimer with moderate acid sensitivity.
   2707..2731    -  protein_bind   attB2: mutant version of attB; recombination site for the Gateway® BP reaction BP Clonase™
   2749..3337    +  misc_feature   WPRE: woodchuck hepatitis virus posttranscriptional regulatory element
   3404..3423    +  misc_feature   cPPT/CTS (fragment): central polypurine tract and central termination sequence of HIV-1
   3425..3658    +  LTR            3' LTR (ΔU3): self-inactivating 3' long terminal repeat (LTR) from HIV-1
   3730..3851    +  polyA_signal   SV40 poly(A) signal: SV40 polyadenylation signal
   3891..4026    +  rep_origin     SV40 ori: SV40 origin of replication
   4047..4065    -  promoter       T7 promoter: promoter for bacteriophage T7 RNA polymerase
   4073..4228    +  CDS            lacZα (fragment): LacZα fragment of β-galactosidase; lacZ fragment
   4233..4661    +  rep_origin     f1 ori (sequence partly withheld): f1 bacteriophage origin of replication; arrow indicates direction of (+) strand synthesis
   4714..4818    +  promoter       AmpR promoter: bla
   4819..5679    +  CDS            AmpR: β-lactamase; bla; confers resistance to ampicillin, carbenicillin, and related antibiotics
   5850..6438    +  rep_origin     ori: high-copy-number ColE1/pMB1/pBR322/pUC origin of replication
   6621..6713    +  CDS            lacI (fragment): lac repressor; lacI; The lac repressor binds to the lac operator to inhibit transcription in E. coli. This inhibition can be relieved by adding lactose or isopropyl-β-D-thiogalactopyranoside (IPTG).
   6726..6747    +  protein_bind   CAP binding site: CAP binding activates transcription in the presence of cAMP. E. coli catabolite activator protein
   6762..6792    +  promoter       lac promoter: promoter for the E. coli lac operon
   6800..6816    +  protein_bind   lac operator: The lac repressor binds to the lac operator to inhibit transcription in E. coli. This inhibition can be relieved by adding lactose or isopropyl-β-D-thiogalactopyranoside (IPTG). lac repressor encoded by lacI
   6861..6879    +  promoter       T3 promoter: promoter for bacteriophage T3 RNA polymerase
   6907..7133    +  promoter       RSV promoter: Rous sarcoma virus enhancer/promoter
   7134..7314    +  LTR            5' LTR (truncated): truncated 5' long terminal repeat (LTR) from HIV-1
   7361..7486    +  misc_feature   HIV-1 Ψ: packaging signal of human immunodeficiency virus type 1
   7470..7833    +  CDS            HIV-1 gag (fragment): gag protein from human immunodeficiency virus 1; gag
   7979..8212    +  misc_feature   RRE: The Rev response element (RRE) of HIV-1 allows for Rev-dependent mRNA export from the nucleus to the cytoplasm.
   8589..8689    +  CDS            Rev (fragment): human immunodeficiency virus 1 (HIV-1) Rev protein; rev; enhances nuclear export of unspliced and incompletely spliced viral mRNAs
   8707..8824    +  misc_feature   cPPT/CTS: central polypurine tract and central termination sequence of HIV-1
   8842..8862    +  protein_bind   attB4: mutant version of attB; core recombination site for the Gateway® BP reaction BP Clonase™
