[The description below was written by a language model from this plasmid's Addgene catalogue record and pLannotate feature annotations shown in this document.]
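Description:
pEpicVector3G_Puro-T2A-EGFP-VSVg-StrepTagII-HA is a third-generation, self-inactivating lentiviral transfer plasmid of about 8.9 kb built on a commercial pLV backbone. In bacteria it is maintained through a high-copy ColE1/pUC-type origin with ampicillin selection (AmpR); an f1 origin and remnants of a lac/lacZα cloning region are also present. The viral portion begins with an RSV promoter fused to a truncated HIV-1 5' LTR, which allows Tat-independent production of the genomic RNA. It continues through the Ψ packaging signal with a gag fragment, the RRE for Rev-dependent nuclear export, and the cPPT/CTS, and ends in a ΔU3 3' LTR followed by an SV40 poly(A) signal and SV40 origin.

The payload is a single synthetic open reading frame driven by the human EF1A promoter, annotated as the core promoter plus intron A segments, and flanked by Gateway attB sites (attB4, attB1, attB2) left from modular assembly. It encodes puromycin N-acetyltransferase, a T2A ribosome-skipping peptide, and EGFP, with a WPRE downstream to enhance transcript expression. According to the catalogue entry, EGFP carries three C-terminal epitope tags: VSVg, StrepTagII and HA. The automated annotation does not call these tags, but an unannotated stretch between the end of EGFP and attB2 is where they would be expected to lie. T2A yields two separate proteins, so transduced cells become puromycin resistant and express a green fluorescent protein carrying a defined tag combination.

That combination serves as a protein-level barcode. The depositor lists this construct as number 2 of 20 EGFP-tagged combinations, and the associated work used them for spatial epitope barcoding to follow clonal tumor patch behaviour.
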