Addgene plasmid #162080: pEpicVector3G_Puro-T2A-EGFP-VSVg-StrepTagII-HA
Purpose: EGFP linked to 3 tags on the C-terminus as barcodes. Puromycin resistant.
Depositing lab: Julien Sage. Depositing organization: Stanford University. Publication: Spatial epitope barcoding reveals clonal tumor patch behaviors. Rovira-Clave X, Drainas AP, Jiang S, Bai Y, Baron M, Zhu B, Dallas AE, Lee MC, Chu TP, Holzem A, Ayyagari R, Bhattacharya D, McCaffrey EF, Greenwald NF, Markovic M, Coles GL, Angelo M, Bassik MC, Sage J, Nolan GP. Cancer Cell. 2022 Nov 14;40(11):1423-1439.e11. doi: 10.1016/j.ccell.2022.09.014. Epub 2022 Oct 13. PubMed 36240778.
Backbone
  Vector backbone: pLV
  Backbone manufacturer: Vectorbuilder
  Vector type: Lentiviral
  Selectable markers: Puromycin
Growth in bacteria
  Bacterial resistance: Ampicillin, 100 μg/mL
  Growth temperature: 37°C
  Growth strain: NEB Stable
  Copy number: High Copy
Gene/Insert
  Gene/Insert name: Puromycin resistant; EGFP linked to VSVg-StrepTagII-HA (alt name: G-3-VSH)
  Species: Synthetic
  Mutation: WT
  Promoter: EF1A
  Tag / fusion protein: VSVg-StrepTagII-HA (C terminal on insert)
  Cloning method: Unknown
  Sequencing primers: 3′ aaaggagctgacaggtggtg
Terms and licenses: Academic/Nonprofit Terms; Industry Terms: Not Available to Industry
Depositor comments: #2 out of 20 EGFP tagged combinations . Please visit https://doi.org/10.1101/2021.06.29.449991 for bioRxiv preprint.
How to cite: pEpicVector3G_Puro-T2A-EGFP-VSVg-StrepTagII-HA was a gift from Julien Sage (Addgene plasmid # 162080 ; http://n2t.net/addgene:162080 ; RRID:Addgene_162080)
